Addgene plasmid #220830: pCM54
Purpose: EryA sensor with increased sensitivity due to phosphorylation of EryA by mphA, which traps EryA in cell
Depositing lab: Matthew Bennett. Depositing organization: Rice University. Publication: Macrolide Biosensor Optimization through Cellular Substrate Sequestration. Miller CA, Ho JM, Parks SE, Bennett MR. ACS Synth Biol. 2021 Feb 19;10(2):258-264. doi: 10.1021/acssynbio.0c00572. Epub 2021 Feb 8. PubMed 33555859.
Backbone
  Vector backbone: pUC
Growth in bacteria
  Bacterial resistance: Ampicillin, 100 μg/mL
  Growth temperature: 37°C
  Growth strain: NEB Stable
  Copy number: High Copy
Gene/Insert
  Gene/Insert name: mphA
  Promoter: Pmph
  Cloning method: Unknown
  Sequencing primers: 5′ gcaacagtgccggattgaatataacc; 3′ gaatgagcgaacgtcgatatagcc
Terms and licenses: Academic/Nonprofit Terms; Industry Terms: Not Available to Industry
How to cite: pCM54 was a gift from Matthew Bennett (Addgene plasmid # 220830 ; http://n2t.net/addgene:220830 ; RRID:Addgene_220830)
