[The description below was written by a language model from this plasmid's Addgene catalogue record and pLannotate feature annotations shown in this document.]
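Description:
pCM54 is a high-copy bacterial plasmid built on a pUC backbone that functions as a whole-cell biosensor for the macrolide erythromycin A (EryA) in E. coli. It replicates from the ColE1/pMB1-type pUC origin and is selected with ampicillin through the β-lactamase (AmpR) gene and its bla promoter. A second copy of the AmpR promoter is annotated elsewhere on the plasmid, where it may drive another gene constitutively, although the feature table does not identify what lies downstream of it.

The catalogued insert is mphA, the macrolide 2'-phosphotransferase, under the macrolide-responsive Pmph promoter. According to the record, phosphorylation of EryA by MphA traps the compound inside the cell, and this sequestration raises the effective intracellular ligand concentration and so increases sensor sensitivity. The readout is superfolder GFP, a rapidly maturing green fluorescent protein, encoded on the reverse strand and preceded by a fragment of the phage T7 gene 10 ribosome binding site. Transcriptional units are insulated by several terminators: T7, lambda t0, and rrnB T1 with a T2 fragment, along with an adjoining 5S rRNA segment carried over from the rrnB region. A CAP binding site is also detected.

The automated annotation does not call mphA, Pmph, or any macrolide-responsive repressor such as MphR. Sizeable unannotated stretches, notably between the AmpR promoter and the lambda t0 terminator and between that terminator and the CAP site, may hold these parts, but their exact arrangement is not stated in the record. The construct is used for sensitive fluorescence-based detection of erythromycin.
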