Features (pLannotate 1.2.2; 12 found; start..end, strand, type, name):
     35..82      -  terminator     T7 terminator: transcription terminator for bacteriophage T7 RNA polymerase
    236..340     +  promoter       AmpR promoter: bla
   1421..1515    +  terminator     lambda t0 terminator: transcription terminator from phage lambda
   2373..2394    +  protein_bind   CAP binding site: CAP binding activates transcription in the presence of cAMP. E. coli catabolite activator protein
   2423..3136    -  CDS            Superfolder GFP: Superfolder GFP is a basic (constitutively fluorescent) green fluorescent protein published in 2005, derived from Aequorea victoria. It is reported to be a very rapidly-maturing weak dimer.
   3144..3162    -  RBS            RBS (fragment): efficient ribosome binding site from bacteriophage T7 gene 10 (Olins and Rangwala, 1989)
   3256..3279    +  terminator     rrnB T2 terminator (fragment): transcription terminator T2 from the E. coli rrnB gene
   3373..3459    -  terminator     rrnB T1 terminator: Escherichia coli rrnB; transcription terminator T1 from the E. coli rrnB gene
   3461..3576    -  ncRNA          5S rRNA: Accession: RF00001 - 5S ribosomal RNA
   3718..4306    -  rep_origin     ori: high-copy-number ColE1/pMB1/pBR322/pUC origin of replication
   4477..5337    -  CDS            AmpR: β-lactamase; bla; confers resistance to ampicillin, carbenicillin, and related antibiotics
   5338..5395    -  promoter       AmpR promoter (fragment): bla
>Addgene plasmid #220830 | pCM54 | addgene full sequence | sequence record 437224 | Addgene NGS Result
AGTGTGACCGTGTGCTTCTCGCCTGAGGTTTCAGCAAAAAACCCCTCAAGACCCGTTTAGAGGCCCCAAG
GGGTTATGCTAGTTATTGCTAGAACTGGCATGTTGGTTTCCTACATTCAATTTTTTAGTCGCTTAGTGAA
GACGAAAGGGCCTCGTGATACGCCTATTTTTATAGGTTAATGTCATGATAATAATGGTTTCTTAGACGTC
AGGTGGCACTTTTCGGGGAAATGTGCGCGGAACCCCTATTTGTTTATTTTTCTAAATACATTCAAATATG
TATCCGCTCATGAGACAATAACCCTGATAAATGCTTCAATAATATTGAAAAAGGAAGAGTATGAACAGAA
AAATATAAAACACAGTCGCAACAGTGCCGGATTGAATATAACCGACGTGACTGTTACATTTAGGTGGCTA
AACCCGTCAAGCCCTCAGGAGTGAATCATGACCGTAGTCACGACCGCCGATACCTCCCAACTGTACGCAC
TTGCAGCCCGACATGGGCTCAAGCTCCATGGCCCGCTGACTGTCAATGAGCTTGGGCTCGACTATAGGAT
CGTGATCGCCACCGTCGACGATGGACGTCGGTGGGTGCTGCGCATCCCGCGCCGAGCCGAGGTAAGCGCG
AAGGTCGAACCAGAGGCGCGGGTGCTGGCAATGCTCAAGAATCGCCTGCCGTTCGCGGTGCCGGACTGGC
GCGTGGCCAACGCCGAGCTCGTTGCCTATCCCATGCTCGAAGACTCGACTGCGATGGTCATCCAGCCTGG
TTCGTCCACGCCCGACTGGGTCGTGCCGCAGGACTCGGAGGTCTTCGCGGAGAGCTTCGCGACCGCGCTC
GCCGCCCTGCATGCCGTCCCCATTTCCGCCGCCGTGGATGCGGGGATGCTCATCCGTACACCGACGCAGG
CCCGTCAGAAGGTGGCCGACGACGTTGACCGCGTCCGACGCGAGTTCGTGGTGAACGACAAGCGCCTCCA
CCGGTGGCAGCGCTGGCTCGACGACGATTCGTCGTGGCCAGATTTCTCCGTGGTGGTGCATGGCGATCTC
TACGTGGGCCATGTGCTCATCGACAACACGGAGCGCGTCAGCGGGATGATCGACTGGAGCGAGGCCCGCG
TTGATGACCCTGCCATCGAC
[210 nt withheld, positions 1141-1350]
TGAGCGAACGTCGATATAGCCTTTAATAAGTAAGTTAAGGGCTGTCAGACCAAGTTTACGAGCTCGCTTG
GACTCCTGTTGATAGATCCAGTAATGACCTCAGAACTCCATCTGGATTTGTTCAGAACGCTCGGTTGCCG
CCGGGCGTTTTTTATTGGTGAGAATCCAAGCACTAGTTATTACGCGTGCGGCTGCAGCAGCTGGAAGTCG
TCGTGTTCCGGGAACATCAGGCACAGGATCGCCGCGATCTGCGCCAGAACGTGGTCCGCCAGTTCACCGT
CCGGGTCAACCGCCCACTGCATGGTCGCACCCGCGATAACAGAGTGCAGCAGCAGTTCCGCCGCCGCCGG
CGCACCCGGCGGCAGACGTTTACGGATACCTTCAACAACCGCACGGTTACGCTGGATCGCCAGGGTACGC
AGTTCCGGAACCTGCAGTTCGTACCAAGAGATCAGGTAGTTAACAGAGAAGTCGTTACGGGTGTTCATAG
AACGAACCAGAACCTGCAGGAATTCCCACAGACCCTGCGGACCCGCACCGATCGGGATCGCGTTCAGGTA
GTGACGAACCTGTTCAACACCACGTTCCATCATACGAACCAGCAGGGTGTCACGGTTGGTGAAACGCTGG
ATCAGCGCCGCACGAGACAGACCAACTTCTTTCGCAACACCAGACAGGGTGAATTCGATCGGACCGCAAC
GTTTCAGAACAACGGTCGCCGCTTCCAGAACTTCGTCGTCAGATTTCAGTTTCGGACGCGGCATTTGTAT
TACCTCCTTATTTCAAAGTTAAACAAAATTATTTGTAGAGGGAAACCGTTGTGGTCTCCCTGAATATAGC
CTACGAGCCTTATGCATGCCCGTAAAGTTATCCAGCAACCACTCATAGACCTAGGGCAGCAGATAGGGAC
GACGTGGTGTTAGCTGTGGTAAACGCCATGGGCATTAAAAAATGCCCTCTTGGGTTATCAAGAGGGTCAT
TATATTTGCTGAGGAGTGCCGTTAATTAAGGCGCAACGCAATTAATGTAAGTTAGCTCACTCATTAGGGT
TATGCTAGAACTGGCATGCATCTTTGTACAGTTCGTCCATACCGTGGGTGATACCAGCAGCGGTAACGAA
TTCCAGCAGAACCATGTGGTCACGTTTTTCGTTCGGGTCTTTAGACAGAACAGACTGGGTAGACAGGTAG
TGGTTGTCCGGCAGCAGAACCGGACCGTCACCGATCGGGGTGTTCTGCTGGTAGTGGTCAGCCAGCTGAA
CAGAACCGTCTTCAACGTTGTGACGGATTTTGAAGTTAGCTTTGATACCGTTTTTCTGTTTGTCAGCGGT
GATGTAAACGTTGTGAGAGTTGAAGTTGTATTCCAGTTTGTGACCCAGGATGTTACCGTCTTCTTTGAAG
TCGATACCTTTCAGTTCGATACGGTTAACCAGGGTGTCACCTTCGAATTTAACTTCAGCACGGGTTTTGT
AGGTACCGTCGTCTTTGAAAGAGATGGTACGTTCCTGAACGTAACCTTCCGGCATAGCAGATTTGAAGAA
GTCGTGCTGTTTCATGTGGTCCGGGTAACGAGCGAAGCACTGAACACCGTAGGTCAGGGTGGTAACCAGG
GTCGGCCACGGAACCGGCAGTTTACCGGTGGTGCAGATGAATTTCAGGGTCAGTTTACCGTTGGTAGCGT
CACCTTCACCTTCACCACGAACAGAGAATTTGTGACCGTTAACGTCACCGTCCAGTTCAACCAGGATCGG
AACAACACCGGTGAACAGTTCTTCACCTTTACGCATATGTATATCTCCTTCTTAAAGTTAAATGTTGACG
GGTTTAGCCACCTAAATGTAACAGTCACGTCGGTTATATTCAATCCGTCGGCCTTACTTGCTAGCAGAGT
TTGTAGAAACGCAAAAAGGCCATCCTGACGGATGGCCTTCTGCTTAATTTGATGCCTGGCAGTTTATGGC
GGGCGTCCTGCCCGCCACCCTCCGGGCCGTTGCTTCGCAACGTTCAAATCCGCTCCCGGCGGATTTGTCC
TACTCAGGAGAGCGTTCACCGACAAACAACAGATAAAACGAAAGGCCCAGTCTTTCGACTGAGCCTTTCG
TTTTATTTGATGCCTGGCAGTTCCCTACTCTCGCATGGGGAGACCCCACACTACCATCGGCGCTACGGCG
TTTCACTTCTGAGTTCGGCATGGGGTCAGGTGGGACCACCGCGCTACTGCCGCCAGGCAAATTCTGTTTT
ATCAGACCGCTTCTGCGTTCTGATTTAATCTGTATCAGGCTGAAAATCTTCTCTCATCCGCCAAAACAGC
CTGAGCAAAAGGCCAGCAAAAGGCCAGGAACCGTAAAAAGGCCGCGTTGCTGGCGTTTTTCCATAGGCTC
CGCCCCCCTGACGAGCATCACAAAAATCGACGCTCAAGTCAGAGGTGGCGAAACCCGACAGGACTATAAA
GATACCAGGCGTTTCCCCCTGGAAGCTCCCTCGTGCGCTCTCCTGTTCCGACCCTGCCGCTTACCGGATA
CCTGTCCGCCTTTCTCCCTTCGGGAAGCGTGGCGCTTTCTCATAGCTCACGCTGTAGGTATCTCAGTTCG
GTGTAGGTCGTTCGCTCCAAGCTGGGCTGTGTGCACGAACCCCCCGTTCAGCCCGACCGCTGCGCCTTAT
CCGGTAACTATCGTCTTGAGTCCAACCCGGTAAGACACGACTTATCGCCACTGGCAGCAGCCACTGGTAA
CAGGATTAGCAGAGCGAGGTATGTAGGCGGTGCTACAGAGTTCTTGAAGTGGTGGCCTAACTACGGCTAC
ACTAGAAGAACAGTATTTGGTATCTGCGCTCTGCTGAAGCCAGTTACCTTCGGAAAAAGAGTTGGTAGCT
CTTGATCCGGCAAACAAACCACCGCTGGTAGCGGTGGTTTTTTTGTTTGCAAGCAGCAGATTACGCGCAG
AAAAAAAGGATCTCAAGATGATCCTTTGATCTTTTCTACGGGGTCTGACGCTCAGTGGAACGAAAACCCA
CGTTAAGGGATTTTGGTCATGAGATTATCAAAAAGGATCTTCACCTAGATCCTTTTAAATTAAAAATGAA
GTTTTAAATCAATCTAAAGTATATATGAGTAAACTTGGTCTGACAGTTACCAATGCTTAATCAGTGAGGC
ACCTATCTCAGCGATCTGTCTATTTCGTTCATCCATAGTTGCCTGACTCCCCGTCGTGTAGATAACTACG
ATACGGGAGGGCTTACCATCTGGCCCCAGTGCTGCAATGATACCGCGAGACCCACGCTCACCGGCTCCAG
ATTTATCAGCAATAAACCAGCCAGCCGGAAGGGCCGAGCGCAGAAGTGGTCCTGCAACTTTATCCGCCTC
CATCCAGTCTATTAATTGTTGCCGGGAAGCTAGAGTAAGTAGTTCGCCAGTTAATAGTTTGCGCAACGTT
GTTGCCATTGCTACAGGCATCGTGGTGTCACGCTCGTCGTTTGGTATGGCTTCATTCAGCTCCGGTTCCC
AACGATCAAGGCGAGTTACATGATCCCCCATGTTGTGCAAAAAAGCGGTTAGCTCCTTCGGTCCTCCGAT
CGTTGTCAGAAGTAAGTTGGCCGCAGTGTTATCACTCATGGTTATGGCAGCACTGCATAATTCTCTTACT
GTCATGCCATCCGTAAGATGCTTTTCTGTGACTGGTGAGTACTCAACCAAGTCATTCTGAGAATAGTGTA
TGCGGCGACCGAGTTGCTCTTGCCCGGCGTCAATACGGGATAATACCGCGCCACATAGCAGAACTTTAAA
AGTGCTCATCATTGGAAAACGTTCTTCGGGGCGAAAACTCTCAAGGATCTTACCGCTGTTGAGATCCAGT
TCGATGTAACCCACTCGTGCACCCAACTGATCTTCAGCATCTTTTACTTTCACCAGCGTTTCTGGGTGAG
CAAAAACAGGAAGGCAAAATGCCGCAAAAAAGGGAATAAGGGCGACACGGAAATGTTGAATACTCATACT
CTTCCTTTTTCAATATTATTGAAGCATTTATCAGGGTTATTGTCTCATGAGCGGA
